>Addgene plasmid #198180 | pCI-neo-μ4-(HA)3 | addgene full sequence | sequence record 387455 | Addgene NGS Result
TCAATATTGGCCATTAGCCATATTATTCATTGGTTATATAGCATAAATCAATATTGGCTATTGGCCATTG
CATACGTTGTATCTATATCATAATATGTACATTTATATTGGCTCATGTCCAATATGACCGCCATGTTGGC
ATTGATTATTGACTAGTTATTAATAGTAATCAATTACGGGGTCATTAGTTCATAGCCCATATATGGAGTT
CCGCGTTACATAACTTACGGTAAATGGCCCGCCTGGCTGACCGCCCAACGACCCCCGCCCATTGACGTCA
ATAATGACGTATGTTCCCATAGTAACGCCAATAGGGACTTTCCATTGACGTCAATGGGTGGAGTATTTAC
GGTAAACTGCCCACTTGGCAGTACATCAAGTGTATCATATGCCAAGTCCGCCCCCTATTGACGTCAATGA
CGGTAAATGGCCCGCCTGGCATTATGCACAGTACATGACCTTACGGGACTTTCCTACTTGGCAGTACATC
TACGTATTAGTCATCGCTATTACCATGGTGATGCGGTTTTGGCAGTACACCAATGGGCGTGGATAGCGGT
TTGACTCACGGGGATTTCCAAGTCTCCACCCCATTGACGTCAATGGGAGTTTGTTTTGGCACCAAAATCA
ACGGGACTTTCCAAAATGTCGTAACAACTGCGATCGCCCGCCCCGTTGACGCAAATGGGCGGTAGGCGTG
TACGGTGGGAGGTCTATATAAGCAGAGCTCGTTTAGTGAACCGTCAGATCACTAGAAGCTTTATTGCGGT
AGTTTATCACAGTTAAATTGCTAACGCAGTCAGTGCTTCTGACACAACAGTCTCGAACTTAAGCTGCAGT
GACTCTCTTAAGGTAGCCTTGCAGAAGTTGGTCGTGAGGCACTGGGCAGGTAAGTATCAAGGTTACAAGA
CAGGTTTAAGGAGACCAATAGAAACTGGGCTTGTCGAGACAGAGAAGACTCTTGCGTTTCTGATAGGCAC
CTATTGGTCTTACTGACATCCACTTTGCCTTTCTCTCCACAGGTGTCCACTCCCAGTTCAATTACAGCTC
TTAAGGCTAGAGTACTTAATACGACTCACTATAGGCTAGCCTCGAGAATTCGCCACCATGATTTCCCAAT
TCTTCATTCTGTCCTCCAAGGGGGACCCGCTCATCTACAAAGACTTCCGCGGGGACAGTGGCGGCCGGGA
TGTGGCCGAGCTCTTCTACCGGAAGCTGACGGGACTGCCAGGAGACGAGTCCCCGGTTGTCATGCATCAC
CATGGCCGTCATTTCATTCACATCAGACACAGCGGCCTCTATTTGGTGGTCACAACTTCAGAAAACGTTT
CTCCCTTCAGCCTCCTAGAACTGCTCTCCAGGTTGGCCACCCTTCTGGGCGATTACTGTGGCTCCCTGGG
CGAGGGGACCATCTCCCGCAATGTGGCTCTGGTATACGAACTCCTGGATGAAGTGCTGGACTATGGCTAT
GTACAGACCACATCCACGGAGATGCTGAGGAATTTCATCCAGACGGAAGCTGTGGTCAGCAAGCCCTTCA
GCCTCTTTGACCTCAGCAGCGTTGGCTTGTTTGGGGCTGAGACACAACAGAGCAAAGTGGCCCCCAGCAG
TGCAGCCAGCCGCCCCGTCCTGTCCAGTCGCTCTGACCAGAGCCAAAAGAATGAAGTTTTTTTGGATGTG
GTCGAGAGATTGTCTGTACTGATAGCATCTAATGGATCCCTGCTGAAGGTGGATGTGCAGGGAGAGATTC
GGCTCAAGAGCTTCCTTCCTAGCGGCTCTGAGATGCGCATTGGCTTGACGGAAGAGTTTTGTGTGGGGAA
GTCAGAGCTGAGAGGTTATGGGCCAGGAATCCGGGTCGATGAAGTCTCGTTTCACAGCTCTGTGAATCTG
GACGAATTTGAGTCTCATCGAATCCTCCGCTTGCAACCACCTCAGGGCGAGCTGACTGTGATGCGGTACC
AACTCTCCGATGACCTCCCCTCACCGCTCCCCTTCCGGCTCTTCCCCTCTGTGCAGTGGGACCGAGGCTC
AGGCCGGCTCCAGGTTTATCTAAAGTTGCGATGTGACCTGCTCTCAAAGAGCCAAGCCCTCAATGTCAGG
CTGCACCTCCCCCTGCCTCGAGGGGTGGTCAGCCTGTCTCAGGAGCTGAGCAGCCCAGAGCAGAAGGCTG
AGCTGGCAGAGGGAGCCCTTCGCTGGGACCTGCCTCGGGTGCAAGGAGGCTCTCAACTCTCAGGCCTTTT
CCAGATGGACGTCCCAGGGCCCCCAGGACCTCCCAGCCATGGGCTCTCCACCTCGGCCTCTCCTCTGGGG
CTGGGCCCTGCCAGTCTCTCCTTCGAGCTTCCCCGGCACACGTGCTCTGGCCTCCAGGTCCGATTCCTCA
GGCTGGCCTTCAGGCCATGCGGCAATGCCAACCCCCACAAGTGGGTGCGACACCTAAGCCACAGCGACGC
CTATGTCATTCGGATCGGATCTGGTTCGGGAGGCTCTGGATCAGGTTACCCATACGATGTTCCAGATTAC
GCTGTCGACTATCCCTATGACGTCCCGGACTATGCCGGCTACCCTTACGACGTTCCAGATTACGCTTGAG
CGGCCGCTTCCCTTTAGTGAGGGTTAATGCTTCGAGCAGACATGATAAGATACATTGATGAGTTTGGACA
AACCACAACTAGAATGCAGTGAAAAAAATGCTTTATTTGTGAAATTTGTGATGCTATTGCTTTATTTGTA
ACCATTATAAGCTGCAATAAACAAGTTAACAACAACAATTGCATTCATTTTATGTTTCAGGTTCAGGGGG
AGATGTGGGAGGTTTTTTAAAGCAAGTAAAACCTCTACAAATGTGGTAAAATCCGATAAGGATCGATCCG
GGCTGGCGTAATAGCGAAGAGGCCCGCACCGATCGCCCTTCCCAACAGTTGCGCAGCCTGAATGGCGAAT
GG
[124 nt withheld, positions 2943-3066]
C
[91 nt withheld, positions 3068-3158]
A
[49 nt withheld, positions 3160-3208]
CCTTTGACGTTGGAGTCCACGTTCTTT
[37 nt withheld, positions 3236-3272]
ACCCTATCTCGGTCTATTCTTTTGATTTATAAGGGATTTTGCCGATTTCGGCCTATTGGTTAAAAAATGA
GCTGATTTAACAAAAATTTAACGCGAATTTTAACAAAATATTAACGCTTACAATTTCCTGATGCGGTATT
TTCTCCTTACGCATCTGTGCGGTATTTCACACCGCATACGCGGATCTGCGCAGCACCATGGCCTGAAATA
ACCTCTGAAAGAGGAACTTGGTTAGGTACCTTCTGAGGCGGAAAGAACCAGCTGTGGAATGTGTGTCAGT
TAGGGTGTGGAAAGTCCCCAGGCTCCCCAGCAGGCAGAAGTATGCAAAGCATGCATCTCAATTAGTCAGC
AACCAGGTGTGGAAAGTCCCCAGGCTCCCCAGCAGGCAGAAGTATGCAAAGCATGCATCTCAATTAGTCA
GCAACCATAGTCCCGCCCCTAACTCCGCCCATCCCGCCCCTAACTCCGCCCAGTTCCGCCCATTCTCCGC
CCCATGGCTGACTAATTTTTTTTATTTATGCAGAGGCCGAGGCCGCCTCGGCCTCTGAGCTATTCCAGAA
GTAGTGAGGAGGCTTTTTTGGAGGCCTAGGCTTTTGCAAAAAGCTTGATTCTTCTGACACAACAGTCTCG
AACTTAAGGCTAGAGCCACCATGATTGAACAAGATGGATTGCACGCAGGTTCTCCGGCCGCTTGGGTGGA
GAGGCTATTCGGCTATGACTGGGCACAACAGACAATCGGCTGCTCTGATGCCGCCGTGTTCCGGCTGTCA
GCGCAGGGGCGCCCGGTTCTTTTTGTCAAGACCGACCTGTCCGGTGCCCTGAATGAACTGCAGGACGAGG
CAGCGCGGCTATCGTGGCTGGCCACGACGGGCGTTCCTTGCGCAGCTGTGCTCGACGTTGTCACTGAAGC
GGGAAGGGACTGGCTGCTATTGGGCGAAGTGCCGGGGCAGGATCTCCTGTCATCTCACCTTGCTCCTGCC
GAGAAAGTATCCATCATGGCTGATGCAATGCGGCGGCTGCATACGCTTGATCCGGCTACCTGCCCATTCG
ACCACCAAGCGAAACATCGCATCGAGCGAGCACGTACTCGGATGGAAGCCGGTCTTGTCGATCAGGATGA
TCTGGACGAAGAGCATCAGGGGCTCGCGCCAGCCGAACTGTTCGCCAGGCTCAAGGCGCGCATGCCCGAC
GGCGAGGATCTCGTCGTGACCCATGGCGATGCCTGCTTGCCGAATATCATGGTGGAAAATGGCCGCTTTT
CTGGATTCATCGACTGTGGCCGGCTGGGTGTGGCGGACCGCTATCAGGACATAGCGTTGGCTACCCGTGA
TATTGCTGAAGAGCTTGGCGGCGAATGGGCTGACCGCTTCCTCGTGCTTTACGGTATCGCCGCTCCCGAT
TCGCAGCGCATCGCCTTCTATCGCCTTCTTGACGAGTTCTTCTGAGCGGGACTCTGGGGTTCGAAATGAC
CGACCAAGCGACGCCCAACCTGCCATCACGATGGCCGCAATAAAATATCTTTATTTTCATTACATCTGTG
TGTTGGTTTTTTGTGTGAATCGATAGCGATAAGGATCCGCGTATGGTGCACTCTCAGTACAATCTGCTCT
GATGCCGCATAGTTAAGCCAGCCCCGACACCCGCCAACACCCGCTGACGCGCCCTGACGGGCTTGTCTGC
TCCCGGCATCCGCTTACAGACAAGCTGTGACCGTCTCCGGGAGCTGCATGTGTCAGAGGTTTTCACCGTC
ATCACCGAAACGCGCGAGACGAAAGGGCCTCGTGATACGCCTATTTTTATAGGTTAATGTCATGATAATA
ATGGTTTCTTAGACGTCAGGTGGCACTTTTCGGGGAAATGTGCGCGGAACCCCTATTTGTTTATTTTTCT
AAATACATTCAAATATGTATCCGCTCATGAGACAATAACCCTGATAAATGCTTCAATAATATTGAAAAAG
GAAGAGTATGAGTATTCAACATTTCCGTGTCGCCCTTATTCCCTTTTTTGCGGCATTTTGCCTTCCTGTT
TTTGCTCACCCAGAAACGCTGGTGAAAGTAAAAGATGCTGAAGATCAGTTGGGTGCACGAGTGGGTTACA
TCGAACTGGATCTCAACAGCGGTAAGATCCTTGAGAGTTTTCGCCCCGAAGAACGTTTTCCAATGATGAG
CACTTTTAAAGTTCTGCTATGTGGCGCGGTATTATCCCGTATTGACGCCGGGCAAGAGCAACTCGGTCGC
CGCATACACTATTCTCAGAATGACTTGGTTGAGTACTCACCAGTCACAGAAAAGCATCTTACGGATGGCA
TGACAGTAAGAGAATTATGCAGTGCTGCCATAACCATGAGTGATAACACTGCGGCCAACTTACTTCTGAC
AACGATCGGAGGACCGAAGGAGCTAACCGCTTTTTTGCACAACATGGGGGATCATGTAACTCGCCTTGAT
CGTTGGGAACCGGAGCTGAATGAAGCCATACCAAACGACGAGCGTGACACCACGATGCCTGTAGCAATGG
CAACAACGTTGCGCAAACTATTAACTGGCGAACTACTTACTCTAGCTTCCCGGCAACAATTAATAGACTG
GATGGAGGCGGATAAAGTTGCAGGACCACTTCTGCGCTCGGCCCTTCCGGCTGGCTGGTTTATTGCTGAT
AAATCTGGAGCCGGTGAGCGTGGGTCTCGCGGTATCATTGCAGCACTGGGGCCAGATGGTAAGCCCTCCC
GTATCGTAGTTATCTACACGACGGGGAGTCAGGCAACTATGGATGAACGAAATAGACAGATCGCTGAGAT
AGGTGCCTCACTGATTAAGCATTGGTAACTGTCAGACCAAGTTTACTCATATATACTTTAGATTGATTTA
AAACTTCATTTTTAATTTAAAAGGATCTAGGTGAAGATCCTTTTTGATAATCTCATGACCAAAATCCCTT
AACGTGAGTTTTCGTTCCACTGAGCGTCAGACCCCGTAGAAAAGATCAAAGGATCTTCTTGAGATCCTTT
TTTTCTGCGCGTAATCTGCTGCTTGCAAACAAAAAAACCACCGCTACCAGCGGTGGTTTGTTTGCCGGAT
CAAGAGCTACCAACTCTTTTTCCGAAGGTAACTGGCTTCAGCAGAGCGCAGATACCAAATACTGTTCTTC
TAGTGTAGCCGTAGTTAGGCCACCACTTCAAGAACTCTGTAGCACCGCCTACATACCTCGCTCTGCTAAT
CCTGTTACCAGTGGCTGCTGCCAGTGGCGATAAGTCGTGTCTTACCGGGTTGGACTCAAGACGATAGTTA
CCGGATAAGGCGCAGCGGTCGGGCTGAACGGGGGGTTCGTGCACACAGCCCAGCTTGGAGCGAACGACCT
ACACCGAACTGAGATACCTACAGCGTGAGCTATGAGAAAGCGCCACGCTTCCCGAAGGGAGAAAGGCGGA
CAGGTATCCGGTAAGCGGCAGGGTCGGAACAGGAGAGCGCACGAGGGAGCTTCCAGGGGGAAACGCCTGG
TATCTTTATAGTCCTGTCGGGTTTCGCCACCTCTGACTTGAGCGTCGATTTTTGTGATGCTCGTCAGGGG
GGCGGAGCCTATGGAAAAACGCCAGCAACGCGGCCTTTTTACGGTTCCTGGCCTTTTGCTGGCCTTTTGC
TCACATGGCTCGACAGATCT
Features (pLannotate 1.2.2; 20 found; start..end, strand, type, name):
    140..517     +  enhancer       CMV enhancer: human cytomegalovirus immediate early enhancer
    518..729     +  promoter       CMV promoter: human cytomegalovirus (CMV) immediate early promoter
    890..1022    +  intron         chimeric intron: chimera between introns from human β-globin and immunoglobulin heavy chain genes
   1067..1085    +  promoter       T7 promoter: promoter for bacteriophage T7 RNA polymerase
   1108..2466    +  CDS            AP4M1: AP4M1_HUMAN - Also known as MUARP2. Experimental evidence at protein level: Swiss-Prot protein existence level 1. Component of the adaptor protein complex 4 (AP-4). Adaptor protein complexes are vesicle coat components involved both in vesicle formation and cargo selection. They control the vesicular transport of proteins in different trafficking pathways (PubMed:10436028, PubMed:11139587, PubMed:10066790, PubMed:11802162, PubMed:20230749). AP-4 forms a non clathrin-associated coat on vesicles departing the trans-Golgi network (TGN) and may be involved in the targeting of proteins from the tra
   2497..2523    +  CDS            3xHA (fragment): three tandem HA epitope tags
   2601..2618    -  promoter       T3 promoter (fragment): promoter for bacteriophage T3 RNA polymerase
   2636..2757    -  polyA_signal   SV40 poly(A) signal: SV40 polyadenylation signal
   2780..2848    -  CDS            large T antigen (fragment): large T antigen from SV40 (simian virus 40)
   2872..2939    +  CDS            lacZα (fragment): LacZα fragment of β-galactosidase; lacZ fragment
   2943..3371    +  rep_origin     f1 ori (sequence partly withheld): f1 bacteriophage origin of replication; arrow indicates direction of (+) strand synthesis
   3399..3450    -  misc_feature   bom (fragment): basis of mobility region from pBR322
   3515..3872    +  promoter       SV40 promoter: SV40 enhancer and early promoter
   3923..4714    +  CDS            neo: KKA2_KLEPN - Also known as kan, nptII. Experimental evidence at protein level: Swiss-Prot protein existence level 1. Resistance to kanamycin, neomycin, paromomycin, ribostamycin, butirosin and gentamicin B. From Klebsiella pneumoniae.
   4781..4829    +  polyA_signal   poly(A) signal: synthetic polyadenylation signal
   4849..4903    -  misc_feature   bom (fragment): basis of mobility region from pBR322
   5005..5040    -  CDS            rop (fragment): Rop protein, which maintains plasmids at low copy number; rop
   5135..5239    +  promoter       AmpR promoter: bla
   5240..6100    +  CDS            AmpR: β-lactamase; bla; confers resistance to ampicillin, carbenicillin, and related antibiotics
   6271..6859    +  rep_origin     ori: high-copy-number ColE1/pMB1/pBR322/pUC origin of replication
