[The description below was written by a language model from this plasmid's Addgene catalogue record and pLannotate feature annotations shown in this document.]
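Description:
pCI-neo-μ4-(HA)3 is a mammalian expression plasmid of about 6.9 kb built on the pCI-neo backbone. It produces the human μ4 subunit of the AP-4 adaptor protein complex (AP4M1) with a C-terminal triple HA epitope tag. It is propagated in E. coli through a high-copy ColE1/pUC-type origin with ampicillin selection from the β-lactamase gene. An f1 origin is also present and would allow single-stranded DNA production. For selection in mammalian cells, a separate cassette places the neomycin phosphotransferase gene under the SV40 enhancer/early promoter with a synthetic polyadenylation signal, so stable transfectants can be selected with G418.

The expression cassette uses the human CMV immediate-early enhancer and promoter followed by a chimeric β-globin/immunoglobulin intron, which generally improves transcript processing and expression. The AP4M1 coding sequence lies downstream and is terminated by the SV40 late-type poly(A) signal. A T7 promoter sits just upstream of the insert and a T3 promoter fragment lies downstream in the opposite orientation; both are part of the backbone. According to the depositor, μ4 with a linker and one HA tag was cloned between EcoRI and SalI, and a double HA tag was added between SalI and NotI. This stepwise assembly may explain why the automated annotation marks only a fragment of a 3xHA element.

AP-4 forms a non-clathrin coat on vesicles leaving the trans-Golgi network and takes part in cargo selection. The construct therefore serves to express epitope-tagged μ4 in mammalian cells, where the HA tag can be used to detect it. The associated study concerned polarized sorting of viral envelope glycoproteins in neurons.
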