Addgene plasmid #198180: pCI-neo-μ4-(HA)3
Purpose: Expression of HA-tagged AP-4 μ4 in mammalian cells
Depositing lab: Juan Bonifacino. Depositing organization: National Institute of Child Health and Human Development (NICHD). Publication: Co-assembly of viral envelope glycoproteins regulates their polarized sorting in neurons. Mattera R, Farias GG, Mardones GA, Bonifacino JS. PLoS Pathog. 2014 May 15;10(5):e1004107. doi: 10.1371/journal.ppat.1004107. eCollection 2014 May. PubMed 24831812.
Backbone
  Vector backbone: pCI-neo
  Backbone size w/o insert (bp): 5474
  Total vector size (bp): 6932
  Vector type: Mammalian Expression
  Selectable markers: Neomycin (select with G418)
Growth in bacteria
  Bacterial resistance: Ampicillin, 100 μg/mL
  Growth temperature: 37°C
  Growth strain: DH5alpha
  Copy number: Unknown
Gene/Insert
  Gene/Insert name: AP-4 μ4
  Species: H. sapiens (human)
  Insert size (bp): 1480
  Promoter: CMV
  Tag / fusion protein: triple HA tag (C terminal on insert)
  Cloning method: Restriction Enzyme; 5′ cloning site EcoRI (not destroyed); 3′ cloning site NotI (not destroyed)
  Sequencing primers: 5′ pCI-neo forward: 5’ CTCTCCACAGGTGTCCACTCCCAGTTC; 3′ pCI-neo reverse: 5’ CACTGCATTCTAGTTGTGGTTTGTCCAAACTCATC
Terms and licenses: Academic/Nonprofit Terms; Industry Terms: Not Available to Industry
Depositor comments: μ4 + linker + HA tag subcloned between EcoRI and SalI sites, double HA tag subcloned between SalI and NotI sites
How to cite: pCI-neo-μ4-(HA)3 was a gift from Juan Bonifacino (Addgene plasmid # 198180 ; http://n2t.net/addgene:198180 ; RRID:Addgene_198180)
