>Addgene plasmid #198180 | pCI-neo-μ4-(HA)3 | depositor partial sequence | sequence record 383860 | Full insert sequence and in frame cloning confirmed by sequencing
TTAATACGACTCACTATAGGCTAGCCTCGAGAATTCGCCACCATGATTTCCCAATTCTTCATTCTGTCCT
CCAAGGGGGACCCGCTCATCTACAAAGACTTCCGCGGGGACAGTGGCGGCCGGGATGTGGCCGAGCTCTT
CTACCGGAAGCTGACGGGACTGCCAGGAGACGAGTCCCCGGTTGTCATGCATCACCATGGCCGTCATTTC
ATTCACATCAGACACAGCGGCCTCTATTTGGTGGTCACAACTTCAGAAAACGTTTCTCCCTTCAGCCTCC
TAGAACTGCTCTCCAGGTTGGCCACCCTTCTGGGCGATTACTGTGGCTCCCTGGGCGAGGGGACCATCTC
CCGCAATGTGGCTCTGGTATACGAACTCCTGGATGAAGTGCTGGACTATGGCTATGTACAGACCACATCC
ACGGAGATGCTGAGGAATTTCATCCAGACGGAAGCTGTGGTCAGCAAGCCCTTCAGCCTCTTTGACCTCA
GCAGCGTTGGCTTGTTTGGGGCTGAGACACAACAGAGCAAAGTGGCCCCCAGCAGTGCAGCCAGCCGCCC
CGTCCTGTCCAGTCGCTCTGACCAGAGCCAAAAGAATGAAGTTTTTTTGGATGTGGTCGAGAGATTGTCT
GTACTGATAGCATCTAATGGATCCCTGCTGAAGGTGGATGTGCAGGGAGAGATTCGGCTCAAGAGCTTCC
TTCCTAGCGGCTCTGAGATGCGCATTGGCTTGACGGAAGAGTTTTGTGTGGGGAAGTCAGAGCTGAGAGG
TTATGGGCCAGGAATCCGGGTCGATGAAGTCTCGTTTCACAGCTCTGTGAATCTGGACGAATTTGAGTCT
CATCGAATCCTCCGCTTGCAACCACCTCAGGGCGAGCTGACTGTGATGCGGTACCAACTCTCCGATGACC
TCCCCTCACCGCTCCCCTTCCGGCTCTTCCCCTCTGTGCAGTGGGACCGAGGCTCAGGCCGGCTCCAGGT
TTATCTAAAGTTGCGATGTGACCTGCTCTCAAAGAGCCAAGCCCTCAATGTCAGGCTGCACCTCCCCCTG
CCTCGAGGGGTGGTCAGCCTGTCTCAGGAGCTGAGCAGCCCAGAGCAGAAGGCTGAGCTGGCAGAGGGAG
CCCTTCGCTGGGACCTGCCTCGGGTGCAAGGAGGCTCTCAACTCTCAGGCCTTTTCCAGATGGACGTCCC
AGGGCCCCCAGGACCTCCCAGCCATGGGCTCTCCACCTCGGCCTCTCCTCTGGGGCTGGGCCCTGCCAGT
CTCTCCTTCGAGCTTCCCCGGCACACGTGCTCTGGCCTCCAGGTCCGATTCCTCAGGCTGGCCTTCAGGC
CATGCGGCAATGCCAACCCCCACAAGTGGGTGCGACACCTAAGCCACAGCGACGCCTATGTCATTCGGAT
CGGATCTGGTTCGGGAGGCTCTGGATCAGGTTACCCATACGATGTTCCAGATTACGCTGTCGACTATCCC
TATGACGTCCCGGACTATGCCGGCTACCCTTACGACGTTCCAGATTACGCTTGAGCGGCCGCTTCCCTTT
AGTGAGGGTTAATG
